>Addgene plasmid #63248 | pFusX1-30 | depositor partial sequence | sequence record 105014 | pFusX1_CTC
AGTCTTAAGCGTCTCCCCCTGAACCTGACCCCGGACCAAGTGGTGGCTATCGCCAGCCACGATGGCGGCA
AGCAAGCGCTCGAAACGGTGCAGCGGCTGTTGCCGGTGCTGTGCCAGGACCATGGCCTGACCCCGGACCA
AGTGGTGGCTATCGCCAGCAACGGTGGCGGCAAGCAAGCGCTCGAAACGGTGCAGCGGCTGTTGCCGGTG
CTGTGCCAGGACCATGGCCTGACTCCGGACCAAGTGGTGGCTATCGCCAGCCACGATGGCGGCAAGCAAG
CGCTCGAAACGGTGCAGCGGCTGTTGCCGGTGCTGTGCCAGGACCATGGCCTGACGAGACGTC
