>Addgene plasmid #63248 | pFusX1-30 | depositor partial sequence | sequence record 105015 | FusX1
CGTCTCCCCCTGACCCCGGACCAAGTGGTGGCTATCGAGACCGGCGCCGCTACGGGCGCGTCCCATTCGC
CATTCAGGCTGCGCAACTGTTGGGAAGGGCGATCGGTGCGGGCTCTTCGCTATTACGCCAGCTGGCGAAA
GGGGGATGTGCTGCAAGGCGATTAAGTTGGGAACGCCAGGGTTTTCCCAGTCACGACGTTGTAAAACGAC
GGCCAGTGAGCGCGCGTAATCGACTCACTATAGGGCGAATTGGGTACCGGGCCCCCCCTCGAGGTCCTCC
AGCTTTTGTTCCCTTTAGTGAGGGTTAATTGCGCGCTTGGCGTAATCATGGTCATAGCTGTTTCCTGTGT
GAAATTGTTATCCGCTCACAATTCCACACAACATACGAGCCGGAAGCATAAAGTGTAAAGCCTGGGGTGC
CTAATGAGTGAGCTAACTCACATTAATTGCGTTGCGCTCACTGCCCGCTTTCCACCGGTGGTCTCTGGCG
GCAAGCAAGCGCTCGAAACGGTGCAGCGGCTGTTGCCGGTGCTGTGCCAGGACCATGGCCTGACGAGACG
TCTAGACCAGCCAGGACAGAAATGCCTCGACTTCGCTGCTACCCAAGGTTGCCGGGTGACGCACACCGTG
GAAACGGATGAAGGCACGAACCCAGTGGACATAAGCCTGTTCGGTTCGTAAGCTGTAATGCAAGTAGCGT
ATGCGCTCACGCAACTGGTCCAGAACCTTGACCGAACGCAGCGGTGGTAACGGCGCAGTGGCGGTTTTCA
TGGCTTGTTATGACTGTTTTTTTGGGGTACAGTCTATGCCTCGGGCATCCAAGCAGCAAGCGCGTTACGC
CGTGGGTCGATGTTTGATGTTATGGAGCAGCAACGATGTTACGCAGCAGGGCAGTCGCCCTAAAACAAAG
TTAAACATTATGAGGGAAGCGGTGATCGCCGAAGTATCGACTCAACTATCAGAGGTAGTTGGCGTCATCG
AGCGCCATCTCGAACCGACGTTGCTGGCCGTACATTTGTACGGCTCCGCAGTGGATGGCGGCCTGAAGCC
ACACAGTGATATTGATTTGCTGGTTACGGTGACCGTAAGGCTTGATGAAACAACGCGGCGAGCTTTGATC
AACGACCTTTTGGAAACTTCGGCTTCCCCTGGAGAGAGCGAGATTCTCCGCGCTGTAGAAGTCACCATTG
TTGTGCACGACGACATCATTCCGTGGCGTTATCCAGCTAAGCGCGAACTGCAATTTGGAGAATGGCAGCG
CAATGACATTCTTGCAGGTATCTTCGAGCCAGCCACGATCGACATTGATCTGGCTATCTTGCTGACAAAA
GCAAGAGAACATAGCGTTGCCTTGGTAGGTCCAGCGGCGGAGGAACTCTTTGATCCGGTTCCTGAACAGG
ATCTATTTGAGGCGCTAAATGAAACCTTAACGCTATGGAACTCGCCGCCCGACTGGGCTGGCGATGAGCG
AAATGTAGTGCTTACGTTGTCCCGCATTTGGTACAGCGCAGTAACCGGCAAAATCGCGCCGAAGGATGTC
GCTGCCGACTGGGCAATGGAGCGCCTGCCGGCCCAGTATCAGCCCGTCATACTTGAAGCTAGACAGGCTT
ATCTTGGACAAGAAGAAGATCGCTTGGCCTCGCGCGCAGATCAGTTGGAAGAATTTGTCCACTACGTGAA
AGGCGAGATCACCAAGGTAGTCGGCAAATAACCCTCGAGCCACCCATGACCAAAATCCCTTAACGTGAGT
TACGCGTCGTTCCACTGAGCGTCAGACCCCGTAGAAAAGATCAAAGGATCTTCTTGAGATCCTTTTTTTC
TGCGCGTAATCTGCTGCTTGCAAACAAAAAAACCACCGCTACCAGCGGTGGTTTGTTTGCCGGATCAAGA
GCTACCAACTCTTTTTCCGAAGGTAACTGGCTTCAGCAGAGCGCAGATACCAAATACTGTCCTTCTAGTG
TAGCCGTAGTTAGGCCACCACTTCAAGAACTCTGTAGCACCGCCTACATACCTCGCTCTGCTAATCCTGT
TACCAGTGGCTGCTGCCAGTGGCGATAAGTCGTGTCTTACCGGGTTGGACTCAAGACGATAGTTACCGGA
TAAGGCGCAGCGGTCGGGCTGAACGGGGGGTTCGTGCACACAGCCCAGCTTGGAGCGAACGACCTACACC
GAACTGAGATACCTACAGCGTGAGCATTGAGAAAGCGCCACGCTTCCCGAAGGGAGAAAGGCGGACAGGT
ATCCGGTAAGCGGCAGGGTCGGAACAGGAGAGCGCACGAGGGAGCTTCCAGGGGGAAACGCCTGGTATCT
TTATAGTCCTGTCGGGTTTCGCCACCTCTGACTTGAGCGTCGATTTTTGTGATGCTCGTCAGGGGGGCGG
AGCCTATGGAAAAACGCCAGCAACGCGGCCTTTTTACGGTTCCTGGCCTTTTGCTGGCCTTTTGCTCACA
TGTTCTTTCCTGCGTTATCCCCTGATTCTGTGGATAACCGTATTACCGCCTTTGAGTGAGCTGATACCGC
TCGCCGCAGCCGAACGACCGAGCGCAGCGAGTCAGTGAGCGAGGAAGCGGAAGAGCGCCCAATACGCAAA
CCGCCTCTCCCCGCGCGTTGGCCGATTCATTAATGCAGCTGGCACGACAGGTTTCCCGACTGGAAAGCGG
GCAGTGAGCGCAACGCAATTAATACGCGTACCGCTAGCCAGGAAGAGTTTGTAGAAACGCAAAAAGGCCA
TCCGTCAGGATGGCCTTCTGCTTAGTTTGATGCCTGGCAGTTTATGGCGGGCGTCCTGCCCGCCACCCTC
CGGGCCGTTGCTTCACAACGTTCAAATCCGCTCCCGGCGGATTTGTCCTACTCAGGAGAGCGTTCACCGA
CAAACAACAGATAAAACGAAAGGCCCAGTCTTCCGACTGAGCCTTTCGTTTTATTTGATGCCTGGCAGTT
CCCTACTCTCGCGTTAACGCTAGCATGGATGTTTTCCCAGTCACGACGTTGTAAAACGACGGCCAGTCTT
AAG
