>Addgene plasmid #63248 | pFusX1-30 | addgene partial sequence | sequence record 111205 | pCR8_R1 5'-cgaaccgaacaggcttatgt-3'
CGTCACCCGGCAACCTTGGGTAGCAGCGAAGTCGAGGCATTTCTGTCCTGGCTGGTCTAGACGTCTCGTC
AGGCCATGGTCCTGGCACAGCACCGGCAACAGCCGCTGCACCGTTTCGAGCGCTTGCTTGCCGCCATCGT
GGCTGGCGATAGCCACCACTTGGTCCGGAGTCAGGCCATGGTCCTGGCACAGCACCGGCAACAGCCGCTG
CACCGTTTCGAGCGCTTGCTTGCCGCCACCGTTGCTGGCGATAGCCACCACTTGGTCCGGGGTCAGGCCA
TGGTCCTGGCACAGCACCGGCAACAGCCGCTGCACCGTTTCGAGCGCTTGCTTGCCGCCATCGTGGCTGG
CGATAGCCACCACTTGGTCCGGGGTCAGGTTCAGGGGGAGACGCTTAAGACTGGCCGTCGTTTTACAACG
TCGTGACTGGGAAAACATCCATGCTAGCGTTAACGCGAGAGTAGGGAACTGCCAGGCATCAAATAAAACG
AAAGGCTCAGTCGGAAGACTGGGCCTTTCGTTTTATCTGTTGTTTGTCGGTGAACGCTCTCCTGAGTAGG
ACAAATCCGCCGGGAGCGGATTTGAACGTTGTGAAGCAACGGCCC
