[The description below was written by a language model from this plasmid's Addgene catalogue record.]
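Description:
pFusX1-30 is a bacterial library plasmid from the FusX TALE assembly system, a one-step method for building custom TAL effector arrays for genome engineering. It is built on the FusX1 backbone (about 3 kb without insert), is maintained at high copy in standard E. coli cloning strains, and is selected with spectinomycin. The record does not name the origin of replication or list any other backbone features, and no feature table is provided. The listed sequencing primers are pCR8-type primers flanking the insert.

The payload is a synthetic, pre-assembled trimer of TALE repeat modules carrying the repeat-variable diresidues HD, NG and HD. Under the standard TALE code, HD recognises cytosine and NG recognises thymine, so this unit specifies the DNA triplet CTC, as reflected in its alternative name X1_CTC. The trimer was introduced through BsaI sites that were destroyed during cloning, consistent with Golden Gate-style construction using a type IIS enzyme that cuts outside its recognition sequence and leaves designed overhangs.

As an "X1" member, the plasmid supplies RVD positions 1 to 3 of a TALE repeat array. In use, it is chosen when the first three bases of the target half-site are CTC, then combined with trimer plasmids covering the later positions and a receiver vector to produce a complete TALEN or other TALE fusion. It carries no expression cassette described in the record and serves as an assembly intermediate, not a functional nuclease construct.
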