Addgene plasmid #63248: pFusX1-30
Purpose: Encodes RVD positions 1-3 in TALEN assembly
Depositing lab: Stephen Ekker. Depositing organization: Mayo Foundation for Medical Education and Research. Publication: FusX: A rapid one-step TALE assembly system for genome science. Ma AC, McNulty MS, Tanya PL, Jarryd CM, Martinez-Galvez G, Argue DP, Lee HB, Urban MD, Bullard CE, Blackburn PR, Man TK, Clark KJ, Ekker SC. Hum Gene Ther. 2016 Jun;27(6):451-63. doi: 10.1089/hum.2015.172 PubMed 26854857.
Backbone
  Vector backbone: FusX1
  Backbone size w/o insert (bp): 3013
  Vector type: TALEN
Growth in bacteria
  Bacterial resistance: Spectinomycin, 50 μg/mL
  Growth temperature: 37°C
  Growth strain: DH5alpha
  Copy number: High Copy
Gene/Insert
  Gene/Insert name: HD NG HD (alt name: X1_CTC)
  Species: Synthetic
  Mutation: none
  Cloning method: Restriction Enzyme; 5′ cloning site BsaI (destroyed during cloning); 3′ cloning site BsaI (destroyed during cloning)
  Sequencing primers: 5′ pCR8_F1; 3′ pCR8_R1
Terms and licenses: Academic/Nonprofit Terms; Industry Terms: Not Available to Industry
How to cite: pFusX1-30 was a gift from Stephen Ekker (Addgene plasmid # 63248 ; http://n2t.net/addgene:63248 ; RRID:Addgene_63248)
